>Addgene plasmid #79446 | pDGE64 | depositor full sequence | sequence record 148611 | pDGE64 sequence 16159 bps
TTATGTCCACTGGGTTCGTGCCCGAATTGATCACAGGCAGCAACGCTCTGTCATCGTTACAATCAACATG
CTACCCTCCGCGAGATCATCCGTGTTTCAAACCCGGCAGCTTAGTTGCCGTTCTTCCGAATAGCATCGGT
AACATGAGCAAAGTCTGCCGCCTTACAACGGCTCTCCCGCTGACGCCGTCCCGGACTGATGGGCTGCCTG
TATCGAGTGGTGATTTTGTGCCGAGCTGCCGGTCGGGGAGCTGTTGGCTGGCTGGTGGCAGGATATATTG
TGGTGTAAACAAATTGACGCTTAGACAACTTAATAACACATTGCGGAATTCCGATCTAGTAACATAGATG
ACACCGCGCGCGATAATTTATCCTAGTTTGCGCGCTATATTTTGTTTTCTATCGCGTATTAAATGTATAA
TTGCGGGACTCTAATCATAAAAACCCATCTCATAAATAACGTCATGCATTACATGTTAATTATTACATGC
TTAACGTAATTCAACAGAAATTATATGATAATCATCGCAAGACCGGCAACAGGATTCAATCTTAAGAAAC
TTTATTGCCAAATGTTTGAACGATCGGGGATCATCCGGGTCTGTGGCGGGAACTCCACGAAAATATCCGA
ACGCAGCAAGATATCGCGGTGCATCTCGGTCTTGCCTGGGCAGTCGCCGCCGACGCCGTTGATGTGGACG
CCGGGCCCGATCATATTGTCGCTCAGGATCGTGGCGTTGTGCTTGTCGGCCGTTGCTGTCGTAATGATAT
CGGCACCTTCGACCGCCTGTTCCGCAGAGATCCCGTGGGCGAAGAACTCCAGCATGAGATCCCCGCGCTG
GAGGATCATCCAGCCGGCGTCCCGGAAAACGATTCCGAAGCCCAACCTTTCATAGAAGGCGGCGGTGGAA
TCGAAATCTCGTGATGGCAGGTTGGGCGTCGCTTGGTCGGTCATTTCGAACCCCAGAGTCCCGCTCAGAA
GAACTCGTCAAGAAGGCGATAGAAGGCGATGCGCTGCGAATCGGGAGCGGCGATACCGTAAAGCACGAGG
AAGCGGTCAGCCCATTCGCCGCCAAGCTCTTCAGCAATATCACGGGTAGCCAACGCTATGTCCTGATAGC
GGTCCGCCACACCCAGCCGGCCACAGTCGATGAATCCAGAAAAGCGGCCATTTTCCACCATGATATTCGG
CAAGCAGGCATCGCCATGGGTCACGACGAGATCATCGCCGTCGGGCATGCGCGCCTTGAGCCTGGCGAAC
AGTTCGGCTGGCGCGAGCCCCTGATGCTCTTCGTCCAGATCATCCTGATCGACAAGACCGGCTTCCATCC
GAGTACGTGCTCGCTCGATGCGATGTTTCGCTTGGTGGTCGAATGGGCAGGTAGCCGGATCAAGCGTATG
CAGCCGCCGCATTGCATCAGCCATGATGGATACTTTCTCGGCAGGAGCAAGGTGAGATGACAGGAGATCC
TGCCCCGGCACTTCGCCCAATAGCAGCCAGTCCCTTCCCGCTTCAGTGACAACGTCGAGCACAGCTGCGC
AAGGAACGCCCGTCGTGGCCAGCCACGATAGCCGCGCTGCCTCGTCCTGCAGTTCATTCAGGGCACCGGA
CAGGTCGGTCTTGACAAAAAGAACCGGGCGCCCCTGCGCTGACAGCCGGAACACGGCGGCATCAGAGCAG
CCGATTGTCTGTTGTGCCCAGTCATAGCCGAATAGCCTCTCCACCCAAGCGGCCGGAGAACCTGCGTGCA
ATCCATCTTGTTCAATCATGCGAAACGATCCAGATCCGGTGCAGATTATTTGGATTGAGAGTGAATATGA
GACTCTAATTGGATACCGAGGGGAATTTATGGAACGTCAGTGGAGCATTTTTGACAAGAAATATTTGCTA
GCTGATAGTGACCTTAGGCGACTTTTGAACGCGCAATAATGGTTTCTGACGTATGTGCTTAGCTCATTAA
ACTCCAGAAACCCGCGGCTGAGTGGCTCCTTCAACGTTGCGGTTCTGTCAGTTCCAAACGTAAAACGGCT
TGTCCCGCGTCATCGGCGGGGGTCATAACGTGACTCCCTTAATTCTCCGCTCATGATTAGTAGCGGTCCT
GCTGAGCCTCGACATGTTGTCGCAAAATTCGCCCTGGACCCGCCCAACGATTTGTCGTCACTGTCAAGGT
TTGACCTGCACTTCATTTGGGGCCCACATACACCAAAAAAATGCTGCATAATTCTCGGGGCAGCAAGTCG
GTTACCCGGCCGCCGTGCTGGACCGGGTTGAATGGTGCCCGTAACTTTCGGTAGAGCGGACGGCCAATAC
TCAACTTCAAGGAATCTCACCCATGCGCGCCGGCGGGGAACCGGAGTTCCCTTCAGTGAGCGTTATTAGT
TCGCCGCTCGGTGTGTCGTAGATACTAGCCCCTGGGGCACTTTTGAAATTTGAATAAGATTTATGTAATC
AGTCTTTTAGGTTTGACCGGTTCTGCCGCTTTTTTTAAAATTGGATTTGTAATAATAAAACGCAATTGTT
TGTTATTGTGGCGCTCTATCATAGATGTCGCTATAAACCTATTCAGCACAATATATTGTTTTCATTTTAA
TATTGTACATATAAGTAGTAGGGTACAATCAGTAAATTGAACGGAGAATATTATTCATAAAAATACGATA
GTAACGGGTGATATATTCATTAGAATGAACCGAAACCGGCGGTAAGGATCTGAGCTACACATGCTCAGGT
TTTTTACAACGTGCACAACAGAATTGAAAGCAAATATCATGCGATCATAGGCTTCTCGCATATCTCATTA
AAGCAGGACAAGCTCACACCTTCCTCTTCTTCTTGGGGTCAGCCCTGCTGTCTCCACCGAGCTGAGAGAG
GTCGATTCTTGTTTCATAGAGCCCCGTAATTGACTGATGAATCAGTGTGGCGTCCAGGACCTCCTTTGTA
GAGGTGTACCGCTTTCTGTCTATGGTGGTGTCGAAGTACTTGAAGGCTGCAGGCGCGCCCAAGTTGGTCA
GAGTAAACAAGTGGATAATGTTTTCTGCCTGCTCCCTGATGGGCTTATCCCTGTGCTTATTGTAAGCAGA
AAGCACCTTATCGAGGTTAGCGTCGGCGAGGATCACTCTTTTGGAGAATTCGCTTATTTGCTCGATGATC
TCATCAAGGTAGTGTTTGTGTTGTTCCACGAACAGCTGCTTCTGCTCATTATCTTCGGGAGATCCTTTGA
GCTTTTCATAGTGGCTGGCCAGATACAAGAAATTAACGTATTTAGAGGGCAGTGCCAGCTCGTTACCTTT
CTGCAGCTCGCCCGCACTAGCGAGCATTCGTTTCCGGCCGTTTTCAAGCTCAAAGAGAGAGTACTTGGGA
AGCTTAATGATGAGGTCTTTTTTGACCTCTTTATATCCTTTCGCCTCGAGAAAGTCGATGGGGTTTTTTT
CGAAGCTTGATCGCTCCATGATTGTGATGCCCAGCAGTTCCTTGACGCTTTTGAGTTTTTTAGACTTCCC
TTTCTCCACTTTGGCCACAACCAGTACACTGTAAGCGACTGTAGGAGAATCGAATCCGCCGTATTTCTTG
GGGTCCCAATCTTTTTTGCGTGCGATCAGCTTGTCGCTGTTCCTTTTCGGGAGGATACTTTCCTTGGAGA
AGCCTCCGGTCTGTACTTCGGTCTTTTTAACGATGTTCACCTGCGGCATGGACAGGACCTTCCGGACTGT
CGCGAAATCCCTACCCTTGTCCCACACGATTTCTCCTGTTTCTCCGTTTGTTTCGATAAGTGGTCGCTTC
CGAATCTCTCCATTGGCCAGTGTAATCTCGGTCTTGAAAAAATTCATAATATTGCTGTAAAAGAAGTACT
TAGCGGTGGCCTTGCCTATTTCCTGCTCAGACTTTGCGATCATTTTCCTAACATCGTACACTTTATAGTC
TCCGTAAACAAATTCAGATTCAAGCTTGGGATATTTTTTGATAAGTGCAGTGCCTACCACTGCATTCAGG
TAGGCATCATGCGCATGGTGGTAATTGTTGATCTCTCTCACCTTATAAAACTGAAAGTCCTTTCTGAAAT
CTGAAACCAGCTTAGACTTCAGAGTAATAACTTTCACCTCTCGAATCAGTTTGTCATTTTCATCGTACTT
GGTGTTCATGCGTGAATCGAGAATTTGGGCCACGTGCTTGGTGATCTGGCGTGTCTCAACAAGCTGCCTT
TTGATGAAGCCGGCTTTATCCAACTCAGACAGGCCACCTCGTTCAGCCTTAGTCAGATTATCGAACTTCC
GTTGTGTGATCAGTTTGGCGTTCAGCAGCTGCCGCCAATAATTTTTCATTTTCTTGACAACTTCTTCTGA
GGGGACGTTATCACTCTTCCCTCTATTTTTATCGGATCTTGTCAACACTTTATTATCAATAGAATCATCT
TTGAGAAAAGACTGGGGCACGATATGATCCACGTCGTAGTCGGAGAGCCGATTGATGTCCAGTTCCTGAT
CCACGTACATGTCCCTGCCGTTCTGCAGGTAGTACAGGTAGAGCTTCTCATTCTGAAGCTGGGTGTTTTC
AACTGGGTGTTCCTTAAGGATTTGGGACCCCAGTTCTTTTATACCCTCTTCAATCCTCTTCATCCTTTCC
CTACTGTTCTTCTGTCCCTTCTGGGTAGTTTGGTTCTCTCGGGCCATCTCGATAACGATATTCTCGGGCT
TATGCCTTCCCATTACTTTGACGAGTTCATCCACGACCTTAACGGTCTGCAGTATTCCCTTTTTGATAGC
TGGGCTACCTGCAAGATTAGCGATGTGCTCGTGGAGACTGTCCCCCTGGCCAGAAACTTGTGCTTTCTGG
ATGTCCTCCTTAAAGGTGAGAGAGTCATCATGGATCAACTGCATGAAGTTCCGGTTGGCAAATCCATCGG
ACTTAAGAAAATCCAGGATTGTCTTTCCACTCTGCTTGTCTCGGATCCCATTGATCAGTTTTCTTGACAG
CCGCCCCCATCCTGTATATCGGCGCCTCTTGAGCTGTTTCATGACTTTGTCGTCGAAGAGATGAGCGTAA
GTTTTCAAGCGTTCTTCAATCATCTCCCTATCTTCAAACAACGTAAGGGTGAGGACAATGTCCTCAAGAA
TGTCCTCGTTCTCCTCATTGTCCAGGAAGTCCTTGTCTTTAATGATTTTCAGGAGATCGTGATACGTTCC
CAGGGATGCGTTGAAGCGATCCTCCACTCCGCTGATTTCAACAGAGTCGAAACATTCAATCTTTTTGAAA
TAATCTTCTTTGAGCTGTTTCACGGTAACTTTCCGGTTCGTCTTGAAGAGGAGGTCCACGATAGCTTTCT
TCTGCTCTCCAGACAGGAATGCTGGCTTTCTCATCCCTTCTGTGACGTATTTGACCTTGGTGAGCTCGTT
ATAAACTGTGAAGTACTCGTACAGCAGAGAGTGTTTAGGAAGCACCTTTTCGTTAGGCAGATTTTTATCA
AAGTTAGTCATCCTTTCGATGAAGGACTGGGCAGAGGCCCCCTTATCCACGACTTCCTCGAAGTTCCAGG
GAGTGATAGTCTCTTCTGATTTGCGAGTCATCCACGCGAATCTGGAATTTCCCCGGGCGAGGGGGCCTAC
ATAGTAGGGTATCCGAAATGTGAGGATTTTCTCAATCTTTTCCCTGTTATCTTTCAAAAAGGGGTAGAAA
TCCTCTTGCCGCCTGAGGATAGCGTGCAGTTCGCCCAGGTGAATCTGGTGGGGGATGCTTCCATTGTCGA
AAGTGCGCTGTTTGCGCAACAGATCTTCTCTGTTAAGCTTTACCAGCAGCTCCTCGGTGCCGTCCATTTT
TTCCAAGATGGGCTTAATAAATTTGTAAAATTCCTCCTGGCTTGCTCCGCCGTCAATGTATCCGGCGTAG
CCATTTTTAGACTGATCGAAGAAAATTTCCTTGTACTTCTCAGGCAGTTGCTGTCTGACAAGGGCCTTCA
GCAAAGTCAAGTCTTGGTGGTGCTCATCATAGCGCTTGATCATACTAGCGCTCAGCGGAGCTTTGGTGAT
CTCCGTGTTCACTCGCAGAATATCACTCAGCAGAATGGCGTCTGACAGGTTCTTTGCCGCCAAAAAAAGG
TCTGCGTACTGGTCGCCGATCTGGGCCAGCAGATTGTCGAGATCATCATCGTAGGTGTCTTTGCTCAGTT
GAAGCTTGGCATCTTCGGCCAGGTCGAAGTTAGATTTAAAGTTGGGGGTCAGCCCGAGTGACAGGGCGAT
AAGATTACCAAACAGGCCGTTCTTCTTCTCCCCAGGGAGCTGTGCGATGAGGTTTTCGAGCCGCCGGGAT
TTGGACAGCCTAGCGCTCAGGATTGCTTTGGCGTCAACTCCGGATGCGTTGATCGGGTTCTCTTCGAAAA
GCTGATTGTAAGTCTGAACCAGTTGGATAAAGAGTTTGTCGACATCGCTGTTGTCTGGGTTCAGGTCCCC
CTCGATGAGGAAGTGTCCCCGAAATTTGATCATATGCGCCAGCGCGAGATAGATCAACCGCAAGTCAGCC
TTATCAGTACTGTCTACAAGCTTCTTCCTCAGATGATATATGGTTGGGTACTTTTCATGGTACGCCACCT
CGTCCACGATATTGCCAAAGATTGGGTGGCGCTCGTGCTTTTTATCCTCCTCCACCAAAAAGGACTCCTC
CAGCCTATGGAAGAAAGAGTCATCCACCTTAGCCATCTCATTACTAAAGATCTCCTGCAGGTAGCAGATC
CGATTCTTTCTGCGGGTATATCTGCGCCGTGCTGTTCTTTTGAGCCGCGTGGCTTCGGCCGTCTCCCCGG
AGTCGAACAGGAGGGCGCCAATGAGGTTCTTCTTTATGCTGTGGCGATCGGTATTGCCCAGAACTTTGAA
TTTTTTGCTCGGCACCTTGTACTCGTCCGTAATGACGGCCCAGCCGACGCTGTTTGTGCCGATATCGAGC
CCAATGGAGTACTTCTTGTCCATTGCTGCACATACATAACATATCAAGATCAGAACACACATATACACAC
ACAAATACAATCAAGTCAACAACTCCAAAAAGTCCAGATCTACATATATACATACGTAAATAACAAAATC
ATGTAAATAATCACAATCATGTAATCCAGATCTATGCACATATATATATACACAATTAATAAAAAAAATG
ATATAACAGATCTATATCTATGTATGTAACAACACAATCAGATGAGAGAAGTGATGTTTTCAGATCTGTA
TACATACAAACACAAACAGATGAACAATTGATACGTAGATCCATATGTATACGTACAATTAGCTACACGA
TTAAATGAAAAAAATCAACGATTTCGGATTGGTACACACAAACGCAACAATATGAAGAAATTCATATCTG
ATTAGATATAAACATAACCACGTGTAGATACACAGTCAAATCAACAAATTTATAGCTTCTAAACGGATGA
GATGAACAAGATAAAGATATTCACATAAGGCATACATAAGATAAGCAGATTAACAAACTAGCAATAATAC
ATACCTAATTAAAACAAGGAATAACAGAGAGAGAGAGAGAGAGAGAGATTTACCTTGAAAATGAAGAGGA
GAAGAGAGGATTTCTTAAAATTGGGGGTAGAGAAAGAAAGATGATGAATTGTGAGAAAGGAGAGATAGAA
GGGGGGGTTGTATATATAGGCTGTAGAAGATTATTTTTGTGTTTGAGGCGGTGAAGGAAGAGGGGATCTG
ACTATGACACGTTTGCGGTTACGTATTTCGATAGGAGTCTTTCAACGCTTAACGCCGTTACTCTATATGA
CCGTTTGGGCCGTAACGGGGCCGTTTGTTAACGCTGATGTTGATTCTTTTCTTTCTTTCTTTCTTCCTTT
TTTAAAGAAGCAATTGTACAATCGTTGCTAGCTGTCAAACGGATAATTCGGATACGGATATGCCTATATT
CATATCCGTAATCTCCAAGCTTGAATTCTTGCTAAGTTGAAAACAATCTTCAAAAGTCCCACATCGCTTA
GATAAGAAAACGAAGCTGAGTTTATATACAGCTAGAGTCGAAGTAGTGATTGAAGTCTTCTGAGACGTTG
ATCGGCACGTAAGAGGTTCCAACTTTCACCATAATGAAATAAGATCACTACCGGGCGTATTTTTTGAGTT
ATCGAGATTTTCAGGAGCTAAGGAAGCTAAAATGGAGAAAAAAATCACTGGATATACCACCGTTGATATA
TCCCAATGGCATCGTAAAGAACATTTTGAGGCATTTCAGTCAGTTGCTCAATGTACCTATAACCAGACCG
TTCAGCTGGATATTACGGCCTTTTTAAAGACCGTAAAGAAAAATAAGCACAAGTTTTATCCGGCCTTTAT
TCACATTCTTGCCCGCCTGATGAATGCTCATCCGGAATTCCGTATGGCAATGAAAGACGGTGAGCTGGTG
ATATGGGATAGTGTTCACCCTTGTTACACCGTTTTCCATGAGCAAACTGAAACGTTTTCATCGCTCTGGA
GTGAATACCACGACGATTTCCGGCAGTTTCTACACATATATTCGCAAGATGTGGCGTGTTACGGTGAAAA
CCTGGCCTATTTCCCTAAAGGGTTTATTGAGAATATGTTTTTCGTCTCAGCCAATCCCTGGGTGAGTTTC
ACCAGTTTTGATTTAAACGTGGCCAATATGGACAACTTCTTCGCCCCCGTTTTCACCATGGGCAAATATT
ATACGCAAGGCGACAAGGTGCTGATGCCGCTGGCGATTCAGGTTCATCATGCCGTCTGTGATGGCTTCCA
TGTCGGCAGAATGCTTAATGAATTACAACAGTACTGCGATGAGTGGCAGGGGGGGGCGTAAACGCTCGCG
TGGATCCGGCTTACTAAAAGCCAGATAACAGTATGCGTATTTGCGCGCTGATTTTTGCGGTATAAGAATA
TATACTGATATGTATACCCGAAGTATGTCAAAAAGAGGTATGCTATGAAGCAGCGTATTACAGTGACAGT
TGACAGCGACAGCTATCAGTTGCTCAAGGCATATATGATGTCAATATCTCCGGTCTGGTAAGCACAACCA
TGCAGAATGAAGCCCGTCGTCTGCGTGCCGAACGCTGGAAAGCGGAAAATCAGGAAGGGATGGCTGAGGT
CGCCCGGTTTATTGAAATGAACGGCTCTTTTGCTGACGAGAACAGGGGCTGGTGAAATGCAGTTTAAGGT
TTACACCTATAAAAGAGAGAGCCGTTATCGTCTGTTTGTGGATGTACAGAGTGATATTATTGACACGCCC
GGGCGACGGATGGTGATCCCCCTGGCCAGTGCACGTCTGCTGTCAGATAAAGTCTCCCGTGAACTTTACC
CGGTGGTGCATATCGGGGATGAAAGCTGGCGCATGATGACCACCGATATGGCCAGTGTGCCGGTTTCCGT
TATCGGGGAAGAAGTGGCTGATCTCAGCCACCGCGAAAATGACATCAAAAACGCCATTAACCTGATGTTC
TGGGGAATATAAATGTCAGGCTCCCTTATACACAGCCAGTCGAAGACTTGTTTTAGAGCTAGAAATAGCA
AGTTAAAATAAGGCTAGTCCGTTATCAACTTGAAAAAGTGGCACCGAGTCGGTGCTTTTTTTTGCTTCCA
TGCTAGAGTCCGCAAAAATCACCAGTCTCTCTCTACAAATCTATCTCTCTCTATTTTTCTCCAGAATAAT
GTGTGAGTAGTTCCCAGATAAGGGAATTAGGGTTCTTATAGGGTTTCGCTCATGTGTTGAGCATATAAGA
AACCCTTAGTATGTATTTGTATTTGTAAAATACTTCTATCAATAAAATTTCTAATTCCTAAAACCAAAAT
CCAGTGACCTGCAGGCATGCGACGTCGAGCTTAGCTTGAGCTTGGATCAGATTGTCGTTTCCCGCCTTCA
GTTTAAACTATCAGTGTTTGACAGGATATATTGGCGGGTAAACCTAAGAGAAAAGAGCGTTTATTAGAAT
AATCGGATATTTAAAAGGGCGTGAAAAGGTTTATCCGTTCGTCCATTTGTATGTGCATGCCAACCACAGG
GTTCCCCTCGGGATCAAAGTACTTTGATCCAACCCCTCCGCTGCTATAGTGCAGTCGGCTTCTGACGTTC
AGTGCAGCCGTGTTCTGAAAACGACATGTCGCACAAGTCCTAAGTTACGCGACAGGCTGCCGCCCTGCCC
TTTTCCTGGCGTTTTCTTGTCGCGTGTTTTAGTCGCATAAAGTAGAATACTTGCGACTAGAACCGGAGAC
ATTACGCCATGAACAAGAGCGCCGCCGCTGGCCTGCTGGGCTATGCCCGCGTCAGCACCGACGACCAGGA
CTTGACCAACCAACGGGCCGAACTGCACGCGGCCGGCTGCACCAAGCTGTTTTCCGAGAAGATCACCGGC
ACCAGGCGCGACCGCCCGGAGCTGGCCAGGATGCTTGACCACCTACGCCCTGGCGACGTTGTGACAGTGA
CCAGGCTAGACCGCCTGGCCCGCAGCACCCGCGACCTACTGGACATTGCCGAGCGCATCCAGGAGGCCGG
CGCGGGCCTGCGTAGCCTGGCAGAGCCGTGGGCCGACACCACCACGCCGGCCGGCCGCATGGTGTTGACC
GTGTTCGCCGGCATTGCCGAGTTCGAGCGTTCCCTAATCATCGACCGCACCCGGAGCGGGCGCGAGGCCG
CCAAGGCCCGAGGCGTGAAGTTTGGCCCCCGCCCTACCCTCACCCCGGCACAGATCGCGCACGCCCGCGA
GCTGATCGACCAGGAAGGCCGCACCGTGAAAGAGGCGGCTGCACTGCTTGGCGTGCATCGCTCGACCCTG
TACCGCGCACTTGAGCGCAGCGAGGAAGTGACGCCCACCGAGGCCAGGCGGCGCGGTGCCTTCCGTGAGG
ACGCATTGACCGAGGCCGACGCCCTGGCGGCCGCCGAGAATGAACGCCAAGAGGAACAAGCATGAAACCG
CACCAGGACGGCCAGGACGAACCGTTTTTCATTACCGAAGAGATCGAGGCGGAGATGATCGCGGCCGGGT
ACGTGTTCGAGCCGCCCGCGCACGTCTCAACCGTGCGGCTGCATGAAATCCTGGCCGGTTTGTCTGATGC
CAAGCTGGCGGCCTGGCCGGCCAGCTTGGCCGCTGAAGAAACCGAGCGCCGCCGTCTAAAAAGGTGATGT
GTATTTGAGTAAAACAGCTTGCGTCATGCGGTCGCTGCGTATATGATGCGATGAGTAAATAAACAAATAC
GCAAGGGGAACGCATGAAGGTTATCGCTGTACTTAACCAGAAAGGCGGGTCAGGCAAGACGACCATCGCA
ACCCATCTAGCCCGCGCCCTGCAACTCGCCGGGGCCGATGTTCTGTTAGTCGATTCCGATCCCCAGGGCA
GTGCCCGCGATTGGGCGGCCGTGCGGGAAGATCAACCGCTAACCGTTGTCGGCATCGACCGCCCGACGAT
TGACCGCGACGTGAAGGCCATCGGCCGGCGCGACTTCGTAGTGATCGACGGAGCGCCCCAGGCGGCGGAC
TTGGCTGTGTCCGCGATCAAGGCAGCCGACTTCGTGCTGATTCCGGTGCAGCCAAGCCCTTACGACATAT
GGGCCACCGCCGACCTGGTGGAGCTGGTTAAGCAGCGCATTGAGGTCACGGATGGAAGGCTACAAGCGGC
CTTTGTCGTGTCGCGGGCGATCAAAGGCACGCGCATCGGCGGTGAGGTTGCCGAGGCGCTGGCCGGGTAC
GAGCTGCCCATTCTTGAGTCCCGTATCACGCAGCGCGTGAGCTACCCAGGCACTGCCGCCGCCGGCACAA
CCGTTCTTGAATCAGAACCCGAGGGCGACGCTGCCCGCGAGGTCCAGGCGCTGGCCGCTGAAATTAAATC
AAAACTCATTTGAGTTAATGAGGTAAAGAGAAAATGAGCAAAAGCACAAACACGCTAAGTGCCGGCCGTC
CGAGCGCACGCAGCAGCAAGGCTGCAACGTTGGCCAGCCTGGCAGACACGCCAGCCATGAAGCGGGTCAA
CTTTCAGTTGCCGGCGGAGGATCACACCAAGCTGAAGATGTACGCGGTACGCCAAGGCAAGACCATTACC
GAGCTGCTATCTGAATACATCGCGCAGCTACCAGAGTAAATGAGCAAATGAATAAATGAGTAGATGAATT
TTAGCGGCTAAAGGAGGCGGCATGGAAAATCAAGAACAACCAGGCACCGACGCCGTGGAATGCCCCATGT
GTGGAGGAACGGGCGGTTGGCCAGGCGTAAGCGGCTGGGTTGTCTGCCGGCCCTGCAATGGCACTGGAAC
CCCCAAGCCCGAGGAATCGGCGTGACGGTCGCAAACCATCCGGCCCGGTACAAATCGGCGCGGCGCTGGG
TGATGACCTGGTGGAGAAGTTGAAGGCCGCGCAGGCCGCCCAGCGGCAACGCATCGAGGCAGAAGCACGC
CCCGGTGAATCGTGGCAAGCGGCCGCTGATCGAATCCGCAAAGAATCCCGGCAACCGCCGGCAGCCGGTG
CGCCGTCGATTAGGAAGCCGCCCAAGGGCGACGAGCAACCAGATTTTTTCGTTCCGATGCTCTATGACGT
GGGCACCCGCGATAGTCGCAGCATCATGGACGTGGCCGTTTTCCGTCTGTCGAAGCGTGACCGACGAGCT
GGCGAGGTGATCCGCTACGAGCTTCCAGACGGGCACGTAGAGGTTTCCGCAGGGCCGGCCGGCATGGCCA
GTGTGTGGGATTACGACCTGGTACTGATGGCGGTTTCCCATCTAACCGAATCCATGAACCGATACCGGGA
AGGGAAGGGAGACAAGCCCGGCCGCGTGTTCCGTCCACACGTTGCGGACGTACTCAAGTTCTGCCGGCGA
GCCGATGGCGGAAAGCAGAAAGACGACCTGGTAGAAACCTGCATTCGGTTAAACACCACGCACGTTGCCA
TGCAGCGTACGAAGAAGGCCAAGAACGGCCGCCTGGTGACGGTATCCGAGGGTGAAGCCTTGATTAGCCG
CTACAAGATCGTAAAGAGCGAAACCGGGCGGCCGGAGTACATCGAGATCGAGCTAGCTGATTGGATGTAC
CGCGAGATCACAGAAGGCAAGAACCCGGACGTGCTGACGGTTCACCCCGATTACTTTTTGATCGATCCCG
GCATCGGCCGTTTTCTCTACCGCCTGGCACGCCGCGCCGCAGGCAAGGCAGAAGCCAGATGGTTGTTCAA
GACGATCTACGAACGCAGTGGCAGCGCCGGAGAGTTCAAGAAGTTCTGTTTCACCGTGCGCAAGCTGATC
GGGTCAAATGACCTGCCGGAGTACGATTTGAAGGAGGAGGCGGGGCAGGCTGGCCCGATCCTAGTCATGC
GCTACCGCAACCTGATCGAGGGCGAAGCATCCGCCGGTTCCTAATGTACGGAGCAGATGCTAGGGCAAAT
TGCCCTAGCAGGGGAAAAAGGTCGAAAAGGTGTCTTTCCTGTGGATAGCACGTACATTGGGAACCCAAAG
CCGTACATTGGGAACCGGAACCCGTACATTGGGAACCCAAAGCCGTACATTGGGAACCGGTCACACATGT
AAGTGACTGATATAAAAGAGAAAAAAGGCGATTTTTCCGCCTAAAACTCTTTAAAACTTATTAAAACTCT
TAAAACCCGCCTGGCCTGTGCATAACTGTCTGGCCAGCGCACAGCCGAAGAGCTGCAAAAAGCGCCTACC
CTTCGGTCGCTGCGCTCCCTACGCCCCGCCGCTTCGCGTCGGCCTATCGCGGCCGCTGGCCGCTCAAAAA
TGGCTGGCCTACGGCCAGGCAATCTACCAGGGCGCGGACAAGCCGCGCCGTCGCCACTCGACCGCCGGCG
CCCACATCAAGGCACCCTGCCTCGCGCGTTTCGGTGATGACGGTGAAAACCTCTGACACATGCAGCTCCC
GGAGACGGTCACAGCTTGTCTGTAAGCGGATGCCGGGAGCAGACAAGCCCGTCAGGGCGCGTCAGCGGGT
GTTGGCGGGTGTCGGGGCGCAGCCATGACCCAGTCACGTAGCGATAGCGGAGTGTATACTGGCTTAACTA
TGCGGCATCAGAGCAGATTGTACTGAGAGTGCACCATATGCGGTGTGAAATACCGCACAGATGCGTAAGG
AGAAAATACCGCATCAGGCGCTCTTCCGCTTCCTCGCTCACTGACTCGCTGCGCTCGGTCGTTCGGCTGC
GGCGAGCGGTATCAGCTCACTCAAAGGCGGTAATACGGTTATCCACAGAATCAGGGGATAACGCAGGAAA
GAACATGTGAGCAAAAGGCCAGCAAAAGGCCAGGAACCGTAAAAAGGCCGCGTTGCTGGCGTTTTTCCAT
AGGCTCCGCCCCCCTGACGAGCATCACAAAAATCGACGCTCAAGTCAGAGGTGGCGAAACCCGACAGGAC
TATAAAGATACCAGGCGTTTCCCCCTGGAAGCTCCCTCGTGCGCTCTCCTGTTCCGACCCTGCCGCTTAC
CGGATACCTGTCCGCCTTTCTCCCTTCGGGAAGCGTGGCGCTTTCTCATAGCTCACGCTGTAGGTATCTC
AGTTCGGTGTAGGTCGTTCGCTCCAAGCTGGGCTGTGTGCACGAACCCCCCGTTCAGCCCGACCGCTGCG
CCTTATCCGGTAACTATCGTCTTGAGTCCAACCCGGTAAGACACGACTTATCGCCACTGGCAGCAGCCAC
TGGTAACAGGATTAGCAGAGCGAGGTATGTAGGCGGTGCTACAGAGTTCTTGAAGTGGTGGCCTAACTAC
GGCTACACTAGAAGGACAGTATTTGGTATCTGCGCTCTGCTGAAGCCAGTTACCTTCGGAAAAAGAGTTG
GTAGCTCTTGATCCGGCAAACAAACCACCGCTGGTAGCGGTGGTTTTTTTGTTTGCAAGCAGCAGATTAC
GCGCAGAAAAAAAGGATCTCAAGAAGATCCTTTGATCTTTTCTACGGGGTCTGACGCTCAGTGGAACGAA
AACTCACGTTAAGGGATTTTGGTCATGCATGATATATCTCCCAATTTGTGTAGGGCTTATTATGCACGCT
TAAAAATAATAAAAGCAGACTTGACCTGATAGTTTGGCTGTGAGCAATTATGTGCTTAGTGCATCTAATC
GCTTGAGTTAACGCCGGCGAAGCGGCGTCGGCTTGAACGAATTTCTAGCTAGACATTATTTGCCGACTAC
CTTGGTGATCTCGCCTTTCACGTAGTGGACAAATTCTTCCAACTGATCTGCGCGCGAGGCCAAGCGATCT
TCTTCTTGTCCAAGATAAGCCTGTCTAGCTTCAAGTATGACGGGCTGATACTGGGCCGGCAGGCGCTCCA
TTGCCCAGTCGGCAGCGACATCCTTCGGCGCGATTTTGCCGGTTACTGCGCTGTACCAAATGCGGGACAA
CGTAAGCACTACATTTCGCTCATCGCCAGCCCAGTCGGGCGGCGAGTTCCATAGCGTTAAGGTTTCATTT
AGCGCCTCAAATAGATCCTGTTCAGGAACCGGATCAAAGAGTTCCTCCGCCGCTGGACCTACCAAGGCAA
CGCTATGTTCTCTTGCTTTTGTCAGCAAGATAGCCAGATCAATGTCGATCGTGGCTGGCTCGAAGATACC
TGCAAGAATGTCATTGCGCTGCCATTCTCCAAATTGCAGTTCGCGCTTAGCTGGATAACGCCACGGAATG
ATGTCGTCGTGCACAACAATGGTGACTTCTACAGCGCGGAGAATCTCGCTCTCTCCAGGGGAAGCCGAAG
TTTCCAAAAGGTCGTTGATCAAAGCTCGCCGCGTTGTTTCATCAAGCCTTACGGTCACCGTAACCAGCAA
ATCAATATCACTGTGTGGCTTCAGGCCGCCATCCACTGCGGAGCCGTACAAATGTACGGCCAGCAACGTC
GGTTCGAGATGGCGCTCGATGACGCCAACTACCTCTGATAGTTGAGTCGATACTTCGGCGATCACCGCTT
CCCCCATGATGTTTAACTTTGTTTTAGGGCGACTGCCCTGCTGCGTAACATCGTTGCTGCTCCATAACAT
CAAACATCGACCCACGGCGTAACGCGCTTGCTGCTTGGATGCCCGAGGCATAGACTGTACCCCAAAAAAA
CATGTCATAACAAGAAGCCATGAAAACCGCCACTGCGCCGTTACCACCGCTGCGTTCGGTCAAGGTTCTG
GACCAGTTGCGTGACGGCAGTTACGCTACTTGCATTACAGCTTACGAACCGAACGAGGC
Features (pLannotate 1.2.2; 25 found; start..end, strand, type, name):
    266..290     +  misc_feature   LB T-DNA repeat: left border repeat from nopaline C58 T-DNA
    333..585     -  terminator     NOS terminator: nopaline synthase terminator and poly(A) signal
    592..798     -  CDS            ocd (fragment): OCD_AGRFC - Experimental evidence at protein level: Swiss-Prot protein existence level 1. Catalyzes the conversion of L-ornithine into L-proline with release of ammonia. Is involved in the utilization of nopaline, a catabolic pathway that proceeds through L-arginine and L-ornithine to L-proline. Nopaline is a predominant opine in plant cells transformed with Ti plasmid pTiC58. From Agrobacterium fabrum (strain C58 / ATCC 33970) (Agrobacterium tumefaciens (strain C58)).
    805..954     -  CDS            ble (fragment): BLE_KLEPN - Experimental evidence at protein level: Swiss-Prot protein existence level 1. Binding protein with a strong affinity to the bleomycin family of antibiotics. Binds to CL990; an antimitotic-antibiotic compound. From Klebsiella pneumoniae.
    975..1769    -  CDS            NeoR/KanR: aminoglycoside phosphotransferase from Tn5; aph(3')-II (or nptII); confers resistance to neomycin, kanamycin, and G418 (Geneticin®)
   1790..1973    -  promoter       NOS promoter: nopaline synthase promoter NOS promoter
   2099..2806    -  terminator     OCS terminator: octopine synthase terminator
   2850..6953    -  CDS            cas9: CAS9_STRP1 - Also known as csn1 From Streptococcus pyogenes serotype M1.
   8049..8151    +  promoter       cat promoter: promoter of the E. coli cat gene encoding chloramphenicol acetyltransferase
   8152..8808    +  CDS            cat: CAT_ECOLX - Experimental evidence at protein level: Swiss-Prot protein existence level 1. This enzyme is an effector of chloramphenicol resistance in bacteria. From Escherichia coli. This protein is used as a marker in many commonly used cloning vectors, such as pACYC184.
   8994..9152    +  CDS            ccdA (fragment): CCDA_ECO57 - Also known as H, letA. Experimental evidence at protein level: Swiss-Prot protein existence level 1. Antitoxin component of a type II toxin-antitoxin (TA) system which inhibits the post-segregational killing (PSK) of plasmid-free cells, also referred to as a plasmid addiction system. Binds to and blocks the activity of CcdB; will also remove bound CcdB protein from the CcdB-GyrA complex by forming a CcdA-CcdB complex, a process termed rejuvenation. Functions as a transcriptional corepressor for the ccdAB operon, repression also requires CcdB (By similarity). From Escherichia coli
   9157..9459    +  CDS            ccdB: CCDB_ECOLI - Also known as G, letB, letD. Experimental evidence at protein level: Swiss-Prot protein existence level 1. Toxic component of a type II toxin-antitoxin (TA) system, functioning in plasmid maintainence. Responsible for the post- segregational killing (PSK) of plasmid-free cells, also referred to as a plasmid addiction system. Half-life of over 2 hours. Cell killing by CcdB is accompanied by filamentation, defects in chromosome and plasmid segregation, defects in cell division, formation of anucleate cells, decreased DNA synthesis and plasmid loss. Interferes with the activity of DN
   9500..9575    +  misc_RNA       gRNA scaffold: guide RNA scaffold for the Streptococcus pyogenes CRISPR/Cas9 system
   9646..9805    +  polyA_signal   CaMV poly(A) signal (fragment): cauliflower mosaic virus polyadenylation signal
   9889..9913    +  misc_feature   RB T-DNA repeat: right border repeat from nopaline C58 T-DNA
  10253..10654   +  CDS            Y4CG_SINFN (fragment): Protein inferred from homology: Swiss-Prot protein existence level 3. From Sinorhizobium fredii (strain NBRC 101917 / NGR234).
  11214..11843   +  CDS            pVS1 StaA: stability protein from the Pseudomonas plasmid pVS1 (Heeb et al., 2000)
  12276..13344   +  CDS            pVS1 RepA (fragment): replication protein from the Pseudomonas plasmid pVS1 (Heeb et al., 2000)
  13410..13604   +  rep_origin     pVS1 oriV: origin of replication for the Pseudomonas plasmid pVS1 (Heeb et al., 2000)
  13807..13846   +  CDS            rop (fragment): Rop protein, which maintains plasmids at low copy number; rop
  13948..14088   +  misc_feature   bom: basis of mobility region from pBR322
  14274..14862   -  rep_origin     ori: high-copy-number ColE1/pMB1/pBR322/pUC origin of replication
  15106..15893   -  CDS            SmR (fragment): aminoglycoside adenylyltransferase (Murphy, 1985); aadA; confers resistance to spectinomycin and streptomycin
  15904..15960   -  CDS            GmR (fragment): gentamycin acetyltransferase; aacC1; confers resistance to gentamycin
  16050..28      +  CDS            int (fragment) (across the origin): INT2_ECOLX - Protein inferred from homology: Swiss-Prot protein existence level 3. Putative integrase believed to be involved in the insertion of antibiotic resistance genes into plasmids and transposons. From Escherichia coli.
