[The description below was written by a language model from this plasmid's Addgene catalogue record and pLannotate feature annotations shown in this document.]
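Description:
pDGE64 is a binary T-DNA vector for Agrobacterium-mediated plant genome editing, built on the pVM_BGW-BpiI backbone and described as a recipient plasmid for a single-nuclease CRISPR/Cas9 setup. Outside the T-DNA borders it carries a high-copy ColE1/pUC-type origin with the pBR322 bom region for propagation in E. coli, together with the pVS1 oriV, RepA and StaA functions that support replication and stable maintenance in Agrobacterium. Bacterial selection is by spectinomycin (aadA). Chloramphenicol is used as well, because of a cat gene located within the cloning cassette.

Between the nopaline-type left and right border repeats sit three modules. Next to the left border, an nptII (NeoR/KanR) gene driven by the NOS promoter and ended by the NOS terminator provides kanamycin selection of transformed plants. A Streptococcus pyogenes Cas9 coding sequence follows, terminated by the OCS terminator. The catalogue entry names the PcUbi promoter as its driver, although the feature table leaves the region upstream of Cas9 unannotated. The third module is a cat–ccdB counter-selection cassette, in which a BsaI site has been eliminated, placed directly upstream of an S. pyogenes guide RNA scaffold. This layout suggests that the toxic ccdB cassette is replaced when a guide sequence is inserted, so that only recombinant plasmids survive in standard E. coli, while the empty vector must be kept in a ccdB-tolerant strain. The promoter driving the guide RNA is not annotated in the record. The plasmid belongs to a toolkit used to generate chromosomal deletions and other edits in dicotyledonous plants.
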