Addgene plasmid #79446: pDGE64
Purpose: recipient plasmid [single nuclease]; pPcUbi:Cas9, nptII
Depositing lab: Johannes Stuttmann. Depositing organization: Martin-Luther-Universitaet Halle-Wittenberg, Faculty of Medicine. Publication: Generation of chromosomal deletions in dicotyledonous plants employing a user-friendly genome editing toolkit. Ordon J, Gantner J, Kemna J, Schwalgun L, Reschke M, Streubel J, Boch J, Stuttmann J. Plant J. 2016 Aug 31. doi: 10.1111/tpj.13319. PubMed 27579989.
Backbone
  Vector backbone: pVM_BGW-BpiI
  Vector type: Plant Expression, CRISPR
Growth in bacteria
  Bacterial resistance: Chloramphenicol and Spectinomycin, 25 & 50 μg/mL
  Growth temperature: 37°C
  Growth strain: ccdB Survival
  Copy number: High Copy
Gene/Insert
  Gene/Insert name: ccdB
  Insert size (bp): 1498
  Mutation: BsaI site eliminated
  Entrez Gene: ccdB(letD) (a.k.a. D616_p97105, Fpla045)
Terms and licenses: Academic/Nonprofit Terms; Industry Terms: Not Available to Industry
How to cite: pDGE64 was a gift from Johannes Stuttmann (Addgene plasmid # 79446 ; http://n2t.net/addgene:79446 ; RRID:Addgene_79446)
