>Addgene plasmid #79446 | pDGE64 | addgene partial sequence | sequence record 154409 | ccdB-Fwd 5'-GCATGATGACCACCGATATG-3'
GGTTTCCGTTATCGGGGAAGAAGTGGCTGATCTCAGCCACCGCGAAAATGACATCAAAAACGCCATTAAC
CTGATGTTCTGGGGAATATAAATGTCAGGCTCCCTTATACACAGCCAGTCGAAGACTTGTTTTAGAGCTA
GAAATAGCAAGTTAAAATAAGGCTAGTCCGTTATCAACTTGAAAAAGTGGCACCGAGTCGGTGCTTTTTT
TTGCTTCCATGCTAGAGTCCGCAAAAATCACCAGTCTCTCTCTACAAATCTATCTCTCTCTATTTTTCTC
CAGAATAATGTGTGAGTAGTTCCCAGATAAGGGAATTAGGGTTCTTATAGGGTTTCGCTCATGTGTTGAG
CATATAAGAAACCCTTAGTATGTATTTGTATTTGTAAAATACTTCTATCAATAAAATTTCTAATTCCTAA
AACCAAAATCCAGTGACCTGCAGGCATGCGACGTCGAGCTTAGCTTGAGCTTGGATCAGATTGTCGTTTC
CCGCCTTCAGTTTAAACTATCAGTGTTTGACAGGATATATTGGCGGGTAAACCTAAGAGAAAAGAGCGTT
TATTAGAATAATCGGATATTTAAAAGGGCGTGAAAAGGTTTATCCGTTCGTCCATTTGTATGTGCATGCC
AACCACAGGGTTCCCCTCGGGATCAAAGTACTTT
