>Addgene plasmid #79446 | pDGE64 | addgene partial sequence | sequence record 154410 | CAT-R 5'-GCAACTGACTGAAATGCCTC-3'
GCCATTGGGATATATCAACGGTGGTATATCCAGTGATTTTTTTCTCCATTTTAGCTTCCTTAGCTCCTGA
AAATCTCGATAACTCAAAAAATACGCCCGGTAGTGATCTTATTTCATTATGGTGAAAGTTGGAACCTCTT
ACGTGCCGATCAACGTCTCAGAAGACTTCAATCACTACTTCGACTCTAGCTGTATATAAACTCAGCTTCG
TTTTCTTATCTAAGCGATGTGGGACTTTTGAAGATTGTTTTCAACTTAGCAAGAATTCAAGCTTGGAGAT
TACGGATATGAATATAGGCATATCCGTATCCGAATTATCCGTTTGACAGCTAGCAACGATTGTACAATTG
CTTCTTTAAAAAAGGAAGAAAGAAAGAAAGAAAAGAATCAACATCAGCGTTAACAAACGGCCCCGTTACG
GCCCAAACGGTCATATAGAGTAACGGCGTTAAGCGTTGAAAGACTCCTATCGAAATACGTAACCGCAAAC
GTGTCATAGTCAGATCCCCTCTTCCTTCACCGCCTCAAACACAAAAATAATCTTCTACAGCCTATATATA
CAACCCCCCCTTCTATCTCTCCTTTCTCACAATTCATCATCTTTCTTTCTCTACCCCCAATTTTAAGAAA
TCCTCTCTTCTCCTCTTCATTTTCAAGGTAAATCTCTCTCTCTCTCTCTCTCTCTGTTATTCCTTGTTTT
AATTAGGTATGTATTATTGCTAGTTTGTTAATCTGCTTATCTTATGTATGCCTTATGTGAATATCTTTAT
CTTGTTCATCTCATCCGTTTAGAAGCTATAAATTTGTTGATTTGACTGTGTATCTACACGTGGTTATGTT
TATATCTAATCAGATATGAATTTCTTCATATTGTTGCGTTTGTGTGTACCAATCCGAAATCGTTGATTTT
TTTCATTTAATCGTGTAGCTAATTGTACGTATACATATGGATCTACGTATCAATTGTTCATCTGTTTGTG
TTTGTA
