>Addgene plasmid #79446 | pDGE64 | addgene partial sequence | sequence record 154411 | Neo-R 5'-GCCCAGTCATAGCCGAATAG-3'
AGCGGCCGGAGAACCTGCGTGCAATCCATCTTGTTCAATCATGCGAAACGATCCAGATCCGGTGCAGATT
ATTTGGATTGAGAGTGAATATGAGACTCTAATTGGATACCGAGGGGAATTTATGGAACGTCAGTGGAGCA
TTTTTGACAAGAAATATTTGCTAGCTGATAGTGACCTTAGGCGACTTTTGAACGCGCAATAATGGTTTCT
GACGTATGTGCTTAGCTCATTAAACTCCAGAAACCCGCGGCTGAGTGGCTCCTTCAACGTTGCGGTTCTG
TCAGTTCCAAACGTAAAACGGCTTGTCCCGCGTCATCGGCGGGGGTCATAACGTGACTCCCTTAATTCTC
CGCTCATGATTAGTAGCGGTCCTGCTGAGCCTCGACATGTTGTCGCAAAATTCGCCCTGGACCCGCCCAA
CGATTTGTCGTCACTGTCAAGGTTTGACCTGCACTTCATTTGGGGCCCACATACACCAAAAAAATGCTGC
ATAATTCTCGGGGCAGCAAGTCGGTTACCCGGCCGCCGTGCTGGACCGGGTTGAATGGTGCCCGTAACTT
TCGGTAGAGCGGACGGCCAATACTCAACTTCAAGGAATCTCACCCATGCGCGCCGGCGGGGAACCGGAGT
TCCCTTCAGTGAGCGTTATTAGTTCGCCGCTCGGTGTGTCGTAGATACTAGCCCCTGGGGCACTTTTGAA
ATTTGAATAAGATTTATGTAATCAGTCTTTTAGGTTTGACCGGTTCTGCCGCTTTTTTTAAAATTGGATT
TGTAATAATAAAACGCAATTGTTTGTTATTGTGGCGCTCTATCATAGATGTCGCTATAAACCTATTCAGC
ACAATATATTGTTTTCATTTTAATATTGTACATATAAGTAGTAGGGTACAATCAGTAAATTGAACGGAGA
ATATTATTCATAAAAATACGATAGTAACGGGTGATATATTCATTAGAATGAACCGAAACCGGCGGTAAGG
ATCTGAGCTAC
